>Addgene plasmid #115262 | NODALvar-CAG-AAVS1 | addgene full sequence | sequence record 222505 | Addgene Partial NGS Result
AGGACCGCGCACCTGGTGCATGACCCGCAAGCCCGGTGCCTGATCTAGAGGGCCCGTTTAAACCCGCTGA
TCAGCCTCGACTGTGCCTTCTAGTTGCCAGCCATCTGTTGTTTGCCCCTCCCCCGTGCCTTCCTTGACCC
TGGAAGGTGCCACTCCCACTGTCCTTTCCTAATAAAATGAGGAAATTGCATCGCATTGTCTGAGTAGGTG
TCATTCTATTCTGGGGGGTGGGGTGGGGCAGGACAGCAAGGGGGAGGATTGGGAAGACAATAGCAGGCAT
GCTGGGGATGCGGTGGGCTCTATGGGTCTCGACATTGATTATTGACTAGTTATTAATAGTAATCAATTAC
GGGGTCATTAGTTCATAGCCCATATATGGAGTTCCGCGTTACATAACTTACGGTAAATGGCCCGCCTGGC
TGACCGCCCAACGACCCCCGCCCATTGACGTCAATAATGACGTATGTTCCCATAGTAACGCCAATAGGGA
CTTTCCATTGACGTCAATGGGTGGAGTATTTACGGTAAACTGCCCACTTGGCAGTACATCAAGTGTATCA
TATGCCAAGTACGCCCCCTATTGACGTCAATGACGGTAAATGGCCCGCCTGGCATTATGCCCAGTACATG
ACCTTATGGGACTTTCCTACTTGGCAGTACATCTACGTATTAGTCATCGCTATTACCATGGTCGAGGTGA
GCCCCACGTTCTGCTTCACTCTCCCCATCTCCCCCCCCTCCCCACCCCCAATTTTGTATTTATTTATTTT
TTAATTATTTTGTGCAGCGATGGGGGCGGGGGGGGGGGGGGCGCGCGCCRGGCGGGGSGGGGSGGGGSGR
GGGGSGGGGCGGGGCGAGGCGGAGAGGTGCGGCGGCAGCCAATCAGAGCGGCGCGCTCCGAAAGTTTCCT
TTTATGGCGAGGCGGCGGCGGCGGCGGCCCTATAAAAAGCGAAGCGCGCGGCGGGCGGGAGTCGCTGCGC
GCTGCCTTCGCCCCGTGCCCCGCTCCGCCGCCGCCTCGCGCCGCCCGCCCCGGCTCTGACTGACCGCGTT
ACTCCCACAGGTGAGCGGGCGGGACGGCCCTTCTCCTCCGGGCTGTAATTAGCGCTTGGTTTAATGACGG
CTTGTTTCTTTTCTGTGGCTGCGTGAAAGCCTTGAGGGGCTCCGGGAGGGCCCTTTGTGCGGGGGGAGCG
GCTCGGGGGGTGCGTGCGTGTGTGTGTGCGTGGGGAGCGCCGCGTGCGGCTCCGCGCTGCCCGGCGGCTG
TGAGCGCTGCGGGCGCGGCGCGGGGCTTTGTGCGCTCCGCAGTGTGCGCGAGGGGAGCGCGGCCGGGGGC
GGTGCCCCGCGGTGCGGGGGGGGCTGCGAGGGGAACAAAGGCTGCGTGCGGGGTGTGTGCGTGGGGGGGT
GAGCAGGGGGTGTGGGCGCGTCGGTCGGGCTGCAACCCCCCCTGCACCCCCCTCCCCGAGTTGCTGAGCA
CGGCCCGGCTTCGGGTGCGGGGCTCCGTACGGGGCGTGGCGCGGGGCTCGCCGTGCCGGGCGGGGGGKGG
CGGCAGGTGGGGGTGCCGGGCGGGGCGGGGCCGCCTCGGGCCGGGGRGGGCTCGGGGGAGGGGCGCGGCG
GCCCCCGGAGCGCCGGCGGCTGTCGAGGCGCGGCGAGCCGCAGCCATTGCCTTTTATGGTAATCGTGCGA
GAGGGCGCAGGGACTTCCTTTGTCCCAAATCTGTGCGGAGCCGAAATCTGGGAGGCGCCGCCGCACCCCC
TCTAGCGGGCGCGGGGCGAAGCGGTGCGGCGCCGGCAGGAAGGAAATGGGCGGGGAGGGCCTTCGTGCGT
CGCCGCGCCGCCGTCCCCTTCTCCCTCTCCAGCCTCGGGGCTGTCCGCGGGGGGACGGCTGCCTTCGGGG
GGGACGGGGCAGGGCGGGGTTCGGCTTCTGGCGTGTGACCGGCGGCTCTAGAGCCTCTGCTAACCATGTT
CATGCCTTCTTCTTTTTCCTACAGCTCCTGGGCAACGTGCTGGTTATTGTGCTGTCTCATCATTTTGGCA
AAGAATTCGTCGACCACCATGCACGCCCACTGCCTGCCCTTCCTTCTGCACGCCTGGTGGGCCCTACTCC
AGGCGGGTGCTGCGACGGTGGCCACTGCGCTCCTGCGTACGCGGGGGCAGCCCTCGTCGCCATCCCCTCT
GGCGTACATGCTGAGCCTCTACCGCGACCCGCTGCCGAGGGCAGACATCATCCGCAGCCTACAGGCAGAA
GATGTGGCAGTGGATGGGCAGAACTGGACGTTTGCTTTTGACTTCTCCTTCCTGAGCCAACAAGAGGATC
TGGCATGGGCTGAGCTCCGGCTGCAGCTGTCCAGCCCTGTGGACCTCCCCACTGAGGGCTCACTTGCCAT
TGAGATTTTCCACCAGCCAAAGCCCGACACAGAGCAGGCTTCAGACAGCTGCTTAGAGCGGTTTCAGATG
GACCTATTCACTGTCACTTTGTCCCAGGTCACCTTTTCCTTGGGCAGCATGGTTTTGGAGGTGACCAGGC
CTCTCTCCAAGTGGCTGAAGCACCCTGGGGCCCTGGAGAAGCAGATGTCCAGGGTAGCTGGAGAGTGCTG
GCCGCGGCCCCCCACACCGCCTGCCACCAATGTGCTCCTTATGCTCTACTCCAACCTCTCGCAGGAGCAG
AGGCAGCTGGGTGGGTCCACCTTGCTGTGGGAAGCCGAGAGCTCCTGGCGGGCCCAGGAGGGACAGCTGT
CCTGGGAGTGGGGCAAGAGGCACCGGCGACATCACTTGCCAGACAGAAGTCAACTGTGTCGGAAGGTCAA
GTTCCAGGTGGACTTCAACCTGATCGGATGGGGCTCCTGGATCATCTACCCCAAGCAGTACAACGCCTAT
CGCTGTGAGGGCGAGTGTCCTAATCCTGTTGGGGAGGAGTTTCATCCGACCAACCATGCATACATCCAGG
TGGCCCTGCCCTGCTGTCCAAGGTCATATGGGACCAAAATGTTTTCATTTTACTCCATGAAGTCTGGAAT
GAGAATTTCTTGGACTTGCAATATATCCTCCATGCCAAGCCTCAGAGTCTGCTGAATCACGCGTGAATTC
ACTCCTCAGGTGCAGGCTGCCTATCAGAAGGTGGTGGCTGGTGTGGCCAATGCCCTGGCTCACAAATACC
ACTGAGATCTTTTTCCCTCTGCCAAAAATTATGGGGACATCATGAAGCCCCTTGAGCATCTGACTTCTGG
CTAATAAAGGAAATTTATTTTCATTGCAATAGTGTGTTGGAATTTTTTGTGTCTCTCACTCGGAAGGACA
TATGGGAGGGCAAATCATTTAAAACATCAGAATGAGTATTTGGTTTAGAGTTTGGCAACATATGCCCATA
TGCTGGCTGCCATGAACAAAGGTTGGCTATAAAGAGGTCATCAGTATATGAAACAGCCCCCTGCTGTCCA
TTCCTTATTCCATAGAAAAGCCTTGACTTGAGGTTAGATTTTTTTTATATTTTGTTTTGTGTTATTTTTT
TCTTTAACATCCCTAAAATTTTCCTTACATGTTTTACTAGCCAGATTTTTCCTCCTCTCCTGACTACTCC
CAGTCATAGCTGTCCCTCTTCTCTTATGGAGATCCCTCGACCTGCAGCCCAAGCTTGGCGTAATCATGGT
CATAGCTGTTTCCTGTGTGAAATTGTTATCCGCTCACAATTCCACACAACATACGAGCCGGAAGCATAAA
GTGTAAAGCCTGGGGTGCCTAATGAGTGAGCTAACTCACATTAATTGCGTTGCGCTCACTGCCCGCTTTC
CAGTCGGGAAACCTGTCGTGCCAGCGGATCGACAGTACTAAGCTTTACTAGGGACAGGATTGGTGACAGA
AAAGCCCCATCCTTAGGCCTCCTCCTTCCTAGTCTCCTGATATTGGGTCTAACCCCCACCTCCTGTTAGG
CAGATTCCTTATCTGGTGACACACCCCCATTTCCTGGAGCCATCTCTCTCCTTGCCAGAACCTCTAAGGT
TTGCTTACGATGGAGCCAGAGAGGATCCTGGGAGGGAGAGCTTGGCAGGGGGTGGGAGGGAAGGGGGGGA
TGCGTGACCTGCCCGGTTCTCAGTGGCCACCCTGCGCTACCCTCTCCCAGAACCTGAGCTGCTCTGACGC
GGCTGTCTGGTGCGTTTCACTGATCCTGGTGCTGCAGCTTCCTTACACTTCCCAAGAGGAGAAGCAGTTT
GGAAAAACAAAATCAGAATAAGTTGGTCCTGAGTTCTAACTTTGGCTCTTCACCTTTCTAGTCCCCAATT
TATATTGTTCCTCCGTGCGTCAGTTTTACCTGTGAGATAAGGCCAGTAGCCAGCCCCGTCCTGGCAGGGC
TGTGGTGAGGAGGGGGGTGTCCGTGTGGAAAACTCCCTTTGTGAGAATGGTGCGTCCTAGGTGTTCACCA
GGTCGTGGCCGCCTCTACTCCCTTTCTCTTTCTCCATCCTTCTTTCCTTAAAGAGTCCCCAGTGCTATCT
GGGACATATTCCTCCGCCCAGAGCAGGGTCCCGCTTCCCTAAGGCCCTGCTCTGGGCTTCTGGGTTTGAG
TCCTTGGCAAGCCCAGGAGAGGCGCTCAGGCTTCCCTGTCCCCCTTCCTCGTCCACCATCTCATGCCCCT
GGCTCTCCTGCCCCTTCCCTACAGGGGTTCCTGGCTCTGCTCTAAGGGCGAATTCGCGGCCGCTAAATTC
AATTCGCCCTATAGTGAGTCGTATTACAATTCACTGGCCGTCGTTTTACAACGTCGTGACTGGGAAAACC
CTGGCGTTACCCAACTTAATCGCCTTGCAGCACATCCCCCTTTCGCCAGCTGGCGTAATAGCGAAGAGGC
CCGCACCGATCGCCCTTCCCAACAGTTGCGCAGCCTATACGTACGGCAGTTTAAGGTTTACACCTATAAA
AGAGAGAGCCGTTATCGTCTGTTTGTGGATGTACAGAGTGATATTATTGACACGCCGGGGCGACGGATGG
TGATCCCCCTGGCCAGTGCACGTCTGCTGTCAGATAAAGTCTCCCGTGAACTTTACCCGGTGGTGCATAT
CGGGGATGAAAGCTGGCGCATGATGACCACCGATATGGCCAGTGTGCCGGTCTCCGTTATCGGGGAAGAA
GTGGCTGATCTCAGCCACCGCGAAAATGACATCAAAAACGCCATTAACCTGATGTTCTGGGGAATATAAA
TGTCAGGCATGAGATTATCAAAAAGGATCTTCACCTAGATCCTTTTCACGTAGAAAGCCAGTCCGCAGAA
ACGGTGCTGACCCCGGATGAATGTCAGCTACTGGGCTATCTGGACAAGGGAAAACGCAAGCGCAAAGAGA
AAGCAGGTAGCTTGCAGTGGGCTTACATGGCGATAGCTAGACTGGGCGGTTTTATGGACAGCAAGCGAAC
CGGAATTGCCAGCTGGGGCGCCCTCTGGTAAGGTTGGGAAGCCCTGCAAAGTAAACTGGATGGCTTTCTT
GCCGCCAAGGATCTGATGGCGCAGGGGATCAAGCTCTGATCAAGAGACAGGATGAGGATCGTTTCGCATG
ATTGAACAAGATGGATTGCACGCAGGTTCTCCGGCCGCTTGGGTGGAGAGGCTATTCGGCTATGACTGGG
CACAACAGACAATCGGCTGCTCTGATGCCGCCGTGTTCCGGCTGTCAGCGCAGGGGCGCCCGGTTCTTTT
TGTCAAGACCGACCTGTCCGGTGCCCTGAATGAACTGCAAGACGAGGCAGCGCGGCTATCGTGGCTGGCC
ACGACGGGCGTTCCTTGCGCAGCTGTGCTCGACGTTGTCACTGAAGCGGGAAGGGACTGGCTGCTATTGG
GCGAAGTGCCGGGGCAGGATCTCCTGTCATCTCACCTTGCTCCTGCCGAGAAAGTATCCATCATGGCTGA
TGCAATGCGGCGGCTGCATACGCTTGATCCGGCTACCTGCCCATTCGACCACCAAGCGAAACATCGCATC
GAGCGAGCACGTACTCGGATGGAAGCCGGTCTTGTCGATCAGGATGATCTGGACGAAGAGCATCAGGGGC
TCGCGCCAGCCGAACTGTTCGCCAGGCTCAAGGCGAGCATGCCCGACGGCGAGGATCTCGTCGTGACCCA
TGCATGGCGATGCCTGCTTGCCGAATATCATGGTGGAAAATGGCCGCTTTTCTGGATTCATCGACTGTGG
CCGGCTGGGTGTGGCGGACCGCTATCAGGACATAGCGTTGGCTACCCGTGATATTGCTGAAGAGCTTGGC
GGCGAATGGGCTGACCGCTTCCTCGTGCTTTACGGTATCGCCGCTCCCGATTCGCAGCGCATCGCCTTCT
ATCGCCTTCTTGACGAGTTCTTCTGAATTATTAACGCTTACAATTTCCTGATGCGGTATTTTCTCCTTAC
GCATCTGTGCGGTATTTCACACCGCATCAGGTGGCACTTTTCGGGGAAATGTGCGCGGAACCCCTATTTG
TTTATTTTTCTAAATACATTCAAATATGTATCCGCTCATGAGATTATCAAAAAGGATCTTCACCTAGATC
CTTTTAAATTAAAAATGAAGTTTTAAATCAATCTAAAGTATATATGAGTAAACTTGGTCTGACAGTTACC
AATGCTTAATCAGTGAGGCACCTATCTCAGCGATCTGTCTATTTCGTTCATCCATAGTTGCCTGACTCCC
CGTCGTGTAGATAACTACGATACGGGAGGGCTTACCATCTGGCCCCAGTGCTGCAATGATACCGCGAGAC
CCACGCTCACCGGCTCCAGATTTATCAGCAATAAACCAGCCAGCCGGAAGGGCCGAGCGCAGAAGTGGTC
CTGCAACTTTATCCGCCTCCATCCAGTCTATTAATTGTTGCCGGGAAGCTAGAGTAAGTAGTTCGCCAGT
TAATAGTTTGCGCAACGTTGTTGCCATTGCTACAGGCATCGTGGTGTCACGCTCGTCGTTTGGTATGGCT
TCATTCAGCTCCGGTTCCCAACGATCAAGGCGAGTTACATGATCCCCCATGTTGTGCAAAAAAGCGGTTA
GCTCCTTCGGTCCTCCGATCGTTGTCAGAAGTAAGTTGGCCGCAGTGTTATCACTCATGGTTATGGCAGC
ACTGCATAATTCTCTTACTGTCATGCCATCCGTAAGATGCTTTTCTGTGACTGGTGAATACTCAACCAAG
TCATTCTGAGAATAGTGTATGCGGCGACCGAGTTGCTCTTGCCCGGCGTCAATACGGGATAATACCGCGC
CACATAGCAGAACTTTAAAAGTGCTCATCATTGGAAAACGTTCTTCGGGGCGAAAACTCTCAAGGATCTT
ACCGCTGTTGAGATCCAGTTCGATGTAACCCACTCGTGCACCCAACTGATCTTCAGCATCTTTTACTTTC
ACCAGCGTTTCTGGGTGAGCAAAAACAGGAAGGCAAAATGCCGCAAAAAAGGGAATAAGGGCGACACGGA
AATGTTGAATACTCATACTCTTCCTTTTTCAATATTATTGAAGCATTTATCAGGGTTATTGTCTCATGAC
CAAAATCCCTTAACGTGAGTTTTCGTTCCACTGAGCGTCAGACCCCGTAGAAAAGATCAAAGGATCTTCT
TGAGATCCTTTTTTTCTGCGCGTAATCTGCTGCTTGCAAACAAAAAAACCACCGCTACCAGCGGTGGTTT
GTTTGCCGGATCAAGAGCTACCAACTCTTTTTCCGAAGGTAACTGGCTTCAGCAGAGCGCAGATACCAAA
TACTGTTCTTCTAGTGTAGCCGTAGTTAGGCCACCACTTCAAGAACTCTGTAGCACCGCCTACATACCTC
GCTCTGCTAATCCTGTTACCAGTGGCTGCTGCCAGTGGCGATAAGTCGTGTCTTACCGGGTTGGACTCAA
GACGATAGTTACCGGATAAGGCGCAGCGGTCGGGCTGAACGGGGGGTTCGTGCACACAGCCCAGCTTGGA
GCGAACGACCTACACCGAACTGAGATACCTACAGCGTGAGCTATGAGAAAGCGCCACGCTTCCCGAAGGG
AGAAAGGCGGACAGGTATCCGGTAAGCGGCAGGGTCGGAACAGGAGAGCGCACGAGGGAGCTTCCAGGGG
GAAACGCCTGGTATCTTTATAGTCCTGTCGGGTTTCGCCACCTCTGACTTGAGCGTCGATTTTTGTGATG
CTCGTCAGGGGGGCGGAGCCTATGGAAAAACGCCAGCAACGCGGCCTTTTTACGGTTCCTGGCCTTTTGC
TGGCCTTTTGCTCACATGTTCTTTCCTGCGTTATCCCCTGATTCTGTGGATAACCGTATTACCGCCTTTG
AGTGAGCTGATACCGCTCGCCGCAGCCGAACGACCGAGCGCAGCGAGTCAGTGAGCGAGGAAGCGGAAGA
GCGCCCAATACGCAAACCGCCTCTCCCCGCGCGTTGGCCGATTCATTAATGCAGCTGGCACGACAGGTTT
CCCGACTGGAAAGCGGGCAGTGAGCGCAACGCAATTAATGTGAGTTAGCTCACTCATTAGGCACCCCAGG
CTTTACACTTTATGCTTCCGGCTCGTATGTTGTGTGGAATTGTGAGCGGATAACAATTTCACACAGGAAA
CAGCTATGACCATGATTACGCCAAGCTCAGAATTAACCCTCACTAAAGGGACTAGCTAGTCCTGCAGGTT
TAAACGAATTCGCCCTTTGCTTTCTCTGACCAGCATTCTCTCCCCTGGGCCTGTGCCGCTTTCTGTCTGC
AGCTTGTGGCCTGGGTCACCTCTACGGCTGGCCCAGATCCTTCCCTGCCGCCTCCTTCAGGTTCCGTCTT
CCTCCACTCCCTCTTCCCCTTGCTCTCTGCTGTGTTGCTGCCCAAGGATGCTCTTTCCGGAGCACTTCCT
TCTCGGCGCTGCACCACGTGATGTCCTCTGAGCGGATCCTCCCCGTGTCTGGGTCCTCTCCGGGCATCTC
TCCTCCCTCACCCAACCCCATGCCGTCTTCACTCGCTGGGTTCCCTTTTCCTTCTCCTTCTGGGGCCTGT
GCCATCTCTCGTTTCTTAGGATGGCCTTCTCCGACGGATGTCTCCCTTGCGTCCCGCCTCCCCTTCTTGT
AGGCCTGCATCATCACCGTTTTTCTGGACAACCCCAAAGTACCCCGTCTCCCTGGCTTTAGCCACCTCTC
CATCCTCTTGCTTTCTTTGCCTGGACACCCCGTTCTCCTGTGGATTCGGGTCACCTCTCACTCCTTTCAT
TTGGGCAGCTCCCCTACCCCCCTTACCTCTCTAGTCTGTGCTAGCTCTTCCAGCCCCCTGTCATGGCATC
TTCCAGGGGTCCGAGAGCTCAGCTAGTCTTCTTCCTCCAACCCGGGCCCCTATGTCCACTTCAGGACAGC
ATGTTTGCTGCCTCCAGGGATCCTGTGTCCCCGAGCTGGGACCACCTTATATTCCCAGGGCCGGTTAATG
TGGCTCTGGTTCTGGGTACTTTTATCTGTCCCCTCCACCCCACAGTGGGGCAAGCTTCTGACCTCTTCTC
TTCCTCCCACAGGGCCTCGAGAGATCTGGCAGCGGAGAGGGCAGAGGAAGTCTTCTAACATGCGGTGACG
TGGAGGAGAATCCCGGCCCTAGGCTCGAGATGACCGAGTACAAGCCCACGGTGCGCCTCGCCACCCGCGA
CGACGTCCCCAGGGCCGTACGCACCCTCGCCGCCGCGTTCGCCGACTACCCCGCCACGCGCCACACCGTC
GATCCGGACCGCCACATCGAGCGGGTCACCGAGCTGCAAGAACTCTTCCTCACGCGCGTCGGGCTCGACA
TCGGCAAGGTGTGGGTCGCGGACGACGGCGCCGCGGTGGCGGTCTGGACCACGCCGGAGAGCGTCGAAGC
GGGGGCGGTGTTCGCCGAGATCGGCCCGCGCATGGCCGAGTTGAGCGGTTCCCGGCTGGCCGCGCAGCAA
CAGATGGAAGGCCTCCTGGCGCCGCACCGGCCCAAGGAGCCCGCGTGGTTCCTGGCCACCGTCGGCGTCT
CGCCCGACCACCAGGGCAAGGGTCTGGGCAGCGCCGTCGTGCTCCCCGGAGTGGAGGCGGCCGAGCGCGC
CGGGGTGCCCGCCTTCCTGGAGACCTCCGCGCCCCGCAACCTCCCCTTCTACGAGCGGCTCGGCTTCACC
GTCACCGCCGACGTCGAGGTGCCCGA
Features (pLannotate 1.2.2; 30 found; start..end, strand, type, name):
     81..305     +  polyA_signal   bGH poly(A) signal: bovine growth hormone polyadenylation signal
    311..690     +  enhancer       CMV enhancer: human cytomegalovirus immediate early enhancer
    692..967     +  promoter       chicken β-actin promoter: No description available
    968..1984    +  intron         chimeric intron: chimera between introns from chicken β-actin and rabbit β-globin
   2049..2948    +  CDS            NODAL (fragment): NODAL_HUMAN - Experimental evidence at protein level: Swiss-Prot protein existence level 1. Essential for mesoderm formation and axial patterning during embryonic development. From Homo sapiens (Human).
   3072..3152    +  CDS            HBB (fragment): HBB_PONPY - Experimental evidence at transcript level: Swiss-Prot protein existence level 2. Involved in oxygen transport from the lung to the various peripheral tissues. From Pongo pygmaeus (Bornean orangutan).
   3223..3278    +  polyA_signal   β-globin poly(A) signal: rabbit β-globin polyadenylation signal (Gil and Proudfoot, 1987)
   3663..3679    -  protein_bind   lac operator: The lac repressor binds to the lac operator to inhibit transcription in E. coli. This inhibition can be relieved by adding lactose or isopropyl-β-D-thiogalactopyranoside (IPTG). lac repressor encoded by lacI
   3687..3717    -  promoter       lac promoter: promoter for the E. coli lac operon
   3732..3753    -  protein_bind   CAP binding site: CAP binding activates transcription in the presence of cAMP. E. coli catabolite activator protein
   3766..3805    -  CDS            lacI (fragment): lac repressor; lacI; The lac repressor binds to the lac operator to inhibit transcription in E. coli. This inhibition can be relieved by adding lactose or isopropyl-β-D-thiogalactopyranoside (IPTG).
   3827..4663    +  misc_feature   HA-R: right homology arm from the adeno-associated virus integration site (AAVS1) within intron 1 of the human PPP1R12C gene
   4698..4716    -  promoter       T7 promoter: promoter for bacteriophage T7 RNA polymerase
   4719..4866    +  CDS            lacZα (fragment): LacZα fragment of β-galactosidase; lacZ fragment
   4876..5179    +  CDS            ccdB (fragment): CcdB, a bacterial toxin that poisons DNA gyrase; ccdB; Plasmids containing the ccdB gene cannot be propagated in standard E. coli strains.
   5227..5496    +  CDS            tnpA (fragment): TN5P_ECOLX - Also known as tnp. Experimental evidence at protein level: Swiss-Prot protein existence level 1. Mediates transposition of transposon Tn5 by a 'cut and paste' mechanism. First, the monomeric transposase binds the 19 bp inverted DNA repeats flanking the transposon. Then, dimerization of the DNA- bound transposase creates a synaptic DNA complex. After nicking of the first DNA strand, excision of the transposon proceeds through a series of intermediates. The transposase then mediates the insertion of the transposon at a new site by strand transfer. The activity of the wild- type tran
   5528..6326    +  CDS            NeoR/KanR (fragment): aminoglycoside phosphotransferase from Tn5; aph(3')-II (or nptII); confers resistance to neomycin, kanamycin, and G418 (Geneticin®)
   6347..6397    -  misc_feature   bom (fragment): basis of mobility region from pBR322
   6424..6483    +  promoter       AmpR promoter (fragment): bla
   6576..7436    -  CDS            AmpR: β-lactamase; bla; confers resistance to ampicillin, carbenicillin, and related antibiotics
   7437..7489    -  promoter       AmpR promoter (fragment): bla
   7560..8148    +  rep_origin     ori: high-copy-number ColE1/pMB1/pBR322/pUC origin of replication
   8331..8423    +  CDS            lacI (fragment): lac repressor; lacI; The lac repressor binds to the lac operator to inhibit transcription in E. coli. This inhibition can be relieved by adding lactose or isopropyl-β-D-thiogalactopyranoside (IPTG).
   8436..8457    +  protein_bind   CAP binding site: CAP binding activates transcription in the presence of cAMP. E. coli catabolite activator protein
   8472..8502    +  promoter       lac promoter: promoter for the E. coli lac operon
   8510..8526    +  protein_bind   lac operator: The lac repressor binds to the lac operator to inhibit transcription in E. coli. This inhibition can be relieved by adding lactose or isopropyl-β-D-thiogalactopyranoside (IPTG). lac repressor encoded by lacI
   8571..8589    +  promoter       T3 promoter: promoter for bacteriophage T3 RNA polymerase
   8628..9431    +  misc_feature   HA-L: left homology arm from the adeno-associated virus integration site (AAVS1) within intron 1 of the human PPP1R12C gene
   9438..9463    +  misc_feature   SA: splice acceptor site
   9550..43      +  CDS            PuroR (across the origin): puromycin N-acetyltransferase; pac from Streptomyces alboniger; confers resistance to puromycin
