[The description below was written by a language model from this plasmid's Addgene catalogue record and pLannotate feature annotations shown in this document.]
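Description:
NODALvar-CAG-AAVS1 is a mammalian expression and gene-targeting donor plasmid built on the AAVS1-CAG backbone. It is designed to place a human NODAL splice variant at the AAVS1 safe harbour locus, within intron 1 of PPP1R12C, in human cells. It is maintained in E. coli through a high-copy ColE1/pUC-type origin and an ampicillin resistance gene. The backbone also carries leftover cloning-vector elements: lac promoter/operator segments, T3 and T7 promoters, and fragments of lacZα, ccdB, a Tn5 transposase and NeoR/KanR. These are annotated only as partial features and lie outside the homology arms, so they are not part of the intended integrated cassette.

The targeting cassette is flanked by left and right AAVS1 homology arms of roughly 800 bp each. Just inside the left arm, a splice acceptor precedes a promoterless puromycin N-acetyltransferase gene terminated by the bGH polyadenylation signal. In this gene-trap layout, puromycin resistance should be expressed mainly after correct insertion, when the cassette is spliced into the endogenous PPP1R12C transcript. This enriches for on-target integrants. Downstream, the CAG promoter (CMV enhancer, chicken β-actin promoter and chimeric intron) drives the NODAL coding sequence, which was inserted by Gibson assembly. The NODAL sequence is detected as a partial match to the reference protein, as expected for a splice variant. Rabbit β-globin 3' sequence and its poly(A) signal follow it.

The record does not specify the nuclease used to stimulate homology-directed integration or the exact variant structure, and the sequence is labelled as a partial NGS result. The stated use is stable, constitutive expression of the NODAL variant from a defined genomic site.
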