Addgene plasmid #115262: NODALvar-CAG-AAVS1
Purpose: For stable integration and expression (under control of the CAG promoter) of a human NODAL splice variant from the AAVS1 safe harbour locus in human cells
Depositing lab: Lynne Postovit. Depositing organization: University of Alberta. Publication: Genetically regulated human NODAL splice variants are differentially post-transcriptionally processed and functionally distinct. Findlay SD, Bilyk O, Lypka K, Waskiewicz AJ, Postovit L. (2018) bioRxiv 276170 10.1101/276170.
Backbone
  Vector backbone: AAVS1-CAG
  Backbone manufacturer: Su-Chun Zhang, Addgene plasmid #52344
  Vector type: Mammalian Expression
  Selectable markers: Puromycin
Growth in bacteria
  Bacterial resistance: Ampicillin, 100 μg/mL
  Growth temperature: 37°C
  Growth strain: DH5alpha
  Copy number: High Copy
Gene/Insert
  Gene/Insert name: NODAL
  Species: H. sapiens (human)
  Entrez Gene: NODAL (a.k.a. HTX5)
  Promoter: CAG
  Cloning method: Gibson Cloning
  Sequencing primers: 5′ pCAX-F; 3′ Bglob-pA-R
Terms and licenses: Academic/Nonprofit Terms; Industry Terms: Not Available to Industry
Depositor comments: Please visit https://www.biorxiv.org/content/early/2018/03/04/276170 for bioRxiv preprint.
How to cite: NODALvar-CAG-AAVS1 was a gift from Lynne Postovit (Addgene plasmid # 115262 ; http://n2t.net/addgene:115262 ; RRID:Addgene_115262)
